>Addgene plasmid #173047 | pAAV-hSyn-Flpo-3xFLAG | addgene full sequence | sequence record 341012 | Addgene NGS Result
CTGGCCTTTTGCTCACATGTCCTGCAGGCAGCTGCGCGCTCGCTCGCTCACTGAGGCCGCCCGGGCGTCG
GGCGACCTTTGGTCGCCCGGCCTCAGTGAGCGAGCGAGCGCGCAGAGAGGGAGTGGCCAACTCCATCACT
AGGGGTTCCTGCGGCCGCACGCGTGTGTCTAGACTGCAGAGGGCCCTGCGTATGAGTGCAAGTGGGTTTT
AGGACCAGGATGAGGCGGGGTGGGGGTGCCTACCTGACGACCGACCCCGACCCACTGGACAAGCACCCAA
CCCCCATTCCCCAAATTGCGCATCCCCTATCAGAGAGGGGGAGGGGAAACAGGATGCGGCGAGGCGCGTG
CGCACTGCCAGCTTCAGCACCGCGGACAGTGCCTTCGCCCCCGCCTGGCGGCGCGCGCCACCGCCGCCTC
AGCACTGAAGGCGCGCTGACGTCACTCGCCGGTCCCCCGCAAACTCCCCTTCCCGGCCACCTTGGTCGCG
TCCGCGCCGCCGCCGGCCCAGCCGGACCGCACCACGCGAGGCGCGAGATAGGGGGGCACGGGCGCGACCA
TCTGCGCTGCGGCGCCGGCGACTCAGCGCTGCCTCAGTCTGCGGTGGGCAGCGGAGGAGTCGTGTCGTGC
CTGAGAGCGCAGTCGAGAAGGTACCGCCACCATGGCCACAACCATGAGCCAGTTCGACATCCTGTGCAAG
ACCCCCCCCAAGGTGCTGGTGCGGCAGTTCGTGGAGAGATTCGAGAGGCCCAGCGGCGAGAAGATCGCCA
GCTGTGCCGCCGAGCTGACCTACCTGTGCTGGATGATCACCCACAACGGCACCGCCATCAAGAGGGCCAC
CTTCATGAGCTACAACACCATCATCAGCAACAGCCTGAGCTTCGACATCGTGAACAAGAGCCTGCAGTTC
AAGTACAAGACCCAGAAGGCCACCATCCTGGAGGCCAGCCTGAAGAAGCTGATCCCCGCCTGGGAGTTCA
CCATCATCCCTTACAACGGCCAGAAGCACCAGAGCGACATCACCGACATCGTGTCCAGCCTGCAGCTGCA
GTTCGAGAGCAGCGAGGAGGCCGACAAGGGCAACAGCCACAGCAAGAAGATGCTGAAGGCCCTGCTGTCC
GAGGGCGAGAGCATCTGGGAGATCACCGAGAAGATCCTGAACAGCTTCGAGTACACCAGCAGGTTCACCA
AGACCAAGACCCTGTACCAGTTCCTGTTCCTGGCCACATTCATCAACTGCGGCAGGTTCAGCGACATCAA
GAACGTGGACCCCAAGAGCTTCAAGCTGGTGCAGAACAAGTACCTGGGCGTGATCATTCAGTGCCTGGTG
ACCGAGACCAAGACAAGCGTGTCCAGGCACATCTACTTTTTCAGCGCCAGAGGCAGGATCGACCCCCTGG
TGTACCTGGACGAGTTCCTGAGGAACAGCGAGCCCGTGCTGAAGAGAGTGAACAGGACCGGCAACAGCAG
CAGCAACAAGCAGGAGTACCAGCTGCTGAAGGACAACCTGGTGCGCAGCTACAACAAGGCCCTGAAGAAG
AACGCCCCCTACCCCATCTTCGCTATCAAGAACGGCCCTAAGAGCCACATCGGCAGGCACCTGATGACCA
GCTTTCTGAGCATGAAGGGCCTGACCGAGCTGACAAACGTGGTGGGCAACTGGAGCGACAAGAGGGCCTC
CGCCGTGGCCAGGACCACCTACACCCACCAGATCACCGCCATCCCCGACCACTACTTCGCCCTGGTGTCC
AGGTACTACGCCTACGACCCCATCAGCAAGGAGATGATCGCCCTGAAGGACGAGACCAACCCCATCGAGG
AGTGGCAGCACATCGAGCAGCTGAAGGGCAGCGCCGAGGGCAGCATCAGATACCCCGCCTGGAACGGCAT
CATCAGCCAGGAGGTGCTGGACTACCTGAGCAGCTACATCAACAGGCGGATCCTCGAGTACGACTACAAA
GACCATGACGGTGATTATAAAGATCATGACATCGACTACAAGGATGACGATGACAAGTAGCGCTATCGAT
AAGCTTATCGATAATCAACCTCTGGATTACAAAATTTGTGAAAGATTGACTGGTATTCTTAACTATGTTG
CTCCTTTTACGCTATGTGGATACGCTGCTTTAATGCCTTTGTATCATGCTATTGCTTCCCGTATGGCTTT
CATTTTCTCCTCCTTGTATAAATCCTGGTTGCTGTCTCTTTATGAGGAGTTGTGGCCCGTTGTCAGGCAA
CGTGGCGTGGTGTGCACTGTGTTTGCTGACGCAACCCCCACTGGTTGGGGCATTGCCACCACCTGTCAGC
TCCTTTCCGGGACTTTCGCTTTCCCCCTCCCTATTGCCACGGCGGAACTCATCGCCGCCTGCCTTGCCCG
CTGCTGGACAGGGGCTCGGCTGTTGGGCACTGACAATTCCGTGGTGTTGTCGGGGAAATCATCGTCCTTT
CCTTGGCTGCTCGCCTATGTTGCCACCTGGATTCTGCGCGGGACGTCCTTCTGCTACGTCCCTTCGGCCC
TCAATCCAGCGGACCTTCCTTCCCGCGGCCTGCTGCCGGCTCTGCGGCCTCTTCCGCGTCTTCGCCTTCG
CCCTCAGACGAGTCGGATCTCCCTTTGGGCCGCCTCCCCGCATCGATACCGAGCGCTGCTCGAGAGATCT
ACGGGTGGCATCCCTGTGACCCCTCCCCAGTGCCTCTCCTGGCCCTGGAAGTTGCCACTCCAGTGCCCAC
CAGCCTTGTCCTAATAAAATTAAGTTGCATCATTTTGTCTGACTAGGTGTCCTTCTATAATATTATGGGG
TGGAGGGGGGTGGTATGGAGCAAGGGGCAAGTTGGGAAGACAACCTGTAGGGCCTGCGGGGTCTATTGGG
AACCAAGCTGGAGTGCAGTGGCACAATCTTGGCTCACTGCAATCTCCGCCTCCTGGGTTCAAGCGATTCT
CCTGCCTCAGCCTCCCGAGTTGTTGGGATTCCAGGCATGCATGACCAGGCTCAGCTAATTTTTGTTTTTT
TGGTAGAGACGGGGTTTCACCATATTGGCCAGGCTGGTCTCCAACTCCTAATCTCAGGTGATCTACCCAC
CTTGGCCTCCCAAATTGCTGGGATTACAGGCGTGAACCACTGCTCCCTTCCCTGTCCTTCTGATTTTGTA
GGTAACCACGTGCGGACCGAGCGGCCGCAGGAACCCCTAGTGATGGAGTTGGCCACTCCCTCTCTGCGCG
CTCGCTCGCTCACTGAGGCCGGGCGACCAAAGGTCGCCCGACGCCCGGGCTTTGCCCGGGCGGCCTCAGT
GAGCGAGCGAGCGCGCAGCTGCCTGCAGGGGCGCCTGATGCGGTATTTTCTCCTTACGCATCTGTGCGGT
ATTTCACACCGCATA
[95 nt withheld, positions 3376-3470]
T
[46 nt withheld, positions 3472-3517]
C
[141 nt withheld, positions 3519-3659]
CCTTTGACGTTGGAGTCCACGTTCTTT
[37 nt withheld, positions 3687-3723]
ACTCTATCTCGGGCTATTCTTTTGATTTATAAGGGATTTTGCCGATTTCGGTCTATTGGTTAAAAAATGA
GCTGATTTAACAAAAATTTAACGCGAATTTTAACAAAATATTAACGTTTACAATTTTATGGTGCACTCTC
AGTACAATCTGCTCTGATGCCGCATAGTTAAGCCAGCCCCGACACCCGCCAACACCCGCTGACGCGCCCT
GACGGGCTTGTCTGCTCCCGGCATCCGCTTACAGACAAGCTGTGACCGTCTCCGGGAGCTGCATGTGTCA
GAGGTTTTCACCGTCATCACCGAAACGCGCGAGACGAAAGGGCCTCGTGATACGCCTATTTTTATAGGTT
AATGTCATGATAATAATGGTTTCTTAGACGTCAGGTGGCACTTTTCGGGGAAATGTGCGCGGAACCCCTA
TTTGTTTATTTTTCTAAATACATTCAAATATGTATCCGCTCATGAGACAATAACCCTGATAAATGCTTCA
ATAATATTGAAAAAGGAAGAGTATGAGTATTCAACATTTCCGTGTCGCCCTTATTCCCTTTTTTGCGGCA
TTTTGCCTTCCTGTTTTTGCTCACCCAGAAACGCTGGTGAAAGTAAAAGATGCTGAAGATCAGTTGGGTG
CACGAGTGGGTTACATCGAACTGGATCTCAACAGCGGTAAGATCCTTGAGAGTTTTCGCCCCGAAGAACG
TTTTCCAATGATGAGCACTTTTAAAGTTCTGCTATGTGGCGCGGTATTATCCCGTATTGACGCCGGGCAA
GAGCAACTCGGTCGCCGCATACACTATTCTCAGAATGACTTGGTTGAGTACTCACCAGTCACAGAAAAGC
ATCTTACGGATGGCATGACAGTAAGAGAATTATGCAGTGCTGCCATAACCATGAGTGATAACACTGCGGC
CAACTTACTTCTGACAACGATCGGAGGACCGAAGGAGCTAACCGCTTTTTTGCACAACATGGGGGATCAT
GTAACTCGCCTTGATCGTTGGGAACCGGAGCTGAATGAAGCCATACCAAACGACGAGCGTGACACCACGA
TGCCTGTAGCAATGGCAACAACGTTGCGCAAACTATTAACTGGCGAACTACTTACTCTAGCTTCCCGGCA
ACAATTAATAGACTGGATGGAGGCGGATAAAGTTGCAGGACCACTTCTGCGCTCGGCCCTTCCGGCTGGC
TGGTTTATTGCTGATAAATCTGGAGCCGGTGAGCGTGGGTCTCGCGGTATCATTGCAGCACTGGGGCCAG
ATGGTAAGCCCTCCCGTATCGTAGTTATCTACACGACGGGGAGTCAGGCAACTATGGATGAACGAAATAG
ACAGATCGCTGAGATAGGTGCCTCACTGATTAAGCATTGGTAACTGTCAGACCAAGTTTACTCATATATA
CTTTAGATTGATTTAAAACTTCATTTTTAATTTAAAAGGATCTAGGTGAAGATCCTTTTTGATAATCTCA
TGACCAAAATCCCTTAACGTGAGTTTTCGTTCCACTGAGCGTCAGACCCCGTAGAAAAGATCAAAGGATC
TTCTTGAGATCCTTTTTTTCTGCGCGTAATCTGCTGCTTGCAAACAAAAAAACCACCGCTACCAGCGGTG
GTTTGTTTGCCGGATCAAGAGCTACCAACTCTTTTTCCGAAGGTAACTGGCTTCAGCAGAGCGCAGATAC
CAAATACTGTTCTTCTAGTGTAGCCGTAGTTAGGCCACCACTTCAAGAACTCTGTAGCACCGCCTACATA
CCTCGCTCTGCTAATCCTGTTACCAGTGGCTGCTGCCAGTGGCGATAAGTCGTGTCTTACCGGGTTGGAC
TCAAGACGATAGTTACCGGATAAGGCGCAGCGGTCGGGCTGAACGGGGGGTTCGTGCACACAGCCCAGCT
TGGAGCGAACGACCTACACCGAACTGAGATACCTACAGCGTGAGCTATGAGAAAGCGCCACGCTTCCCGA
AGGGAGAAAGGCGGACAGGTATCCGGTAAGCGGCAGGGTCGGAACAGGAGAGCGCACGAGGGAGCTTCCA
GGGGGAAACGCCTGGTATCTTTATAGTCCTGTCGGGTTTCGCCACCTCTGACTTGAGCGTCGATTTTTGT
GATGCTCGTCAGGGGGGCGGAGCCTATGGAAAAACGCCAGCAACGCGGCCTTTTTACGGTTCCTGGCCTT
TTG
Features (pLannotate 1.2.2; 15 found; start..end, strand, type, name):
     32..59      +  repeat_region  AAV2 ITR (fragment): inverted terminal repeat of adeno-associated virus serotype 2 inverted
     88..115     +  repeat_region  AAV2 ITR (fragment): inverted terminal repeat of adeno-associated virus serotype 2 inverted
    195..642     +  promoter       hSyn promoter: human synapsin I promoter; confers neuron-specific expression (Kügler et al., 2003)
    674..1942    +  CDS            FLPo: nuclear-targeted site-specific recombinase FLPo is a mouse codon-optimized fusion between the SV40 nuclear localization signal and a thermostable version of the Saccharomyces cerevisiae site-specific recombinase FLP. Recombination occurs at FRT sequences.
   1952..2017    +  CDS            3xFLAG: three tandem FLAG® epitope tags, followed by an enterokinase cleavage site
   2043..2631    +  misc_feature   WPRE: woodchuck hepatitis virus posttranscriptional regulatory element
   2663..3139    +  polyA_signal   hGH poly(A) signal: human growth hormone polyadenylation signal
   3179..3319    +  repeat_region  AAV2 ITR: inverted terminal repeat of adeno-associated virus serotype 2 inverted
   3324..3375    -  misc_feature   bom (fragment): basis of mobility region from pBR322
   3394..3849    +  rep_origin     f1 ori (sequence partly withheld): f1 bacteriophage origin of replication; arrow indicates direction of (+) strand synthesis
   3850..3899    -  misc_feature   bom (fragment): basis of mobility region from pBR322
   4001..4036    -  CDS            rop (fragment): Rop protein, which maintains plasmids at low copy number; rop
   4131..4235    +  promoter       AmpR promoter: bla
   4236..5096    +  CDS            AmpR: β-lactamase; bla; confers resistance to ampicillin, carbenicillin, and related antibiotics
   5267..5855    +  rep_origin     ori: high-copy-number ColE1/pMB1/pBR322/pUC origin of replication
