[The description below was written by a language model from this plasmid's Addgene catalogue record and pLannotate feature annotations shown in this document.]
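Description:
pAAV-hSyn-Flpo-3xFLAG is an adeno-associated virus transfer plasmid (about 5.9 kb) built on a pAAV backbone for neuron-directed expression of the site-specific recombinase FLPo. It is propagated in E. coli as a high-copy plasmid through a ColE1/pUC-type origin and selected with ampicillin via the β-lactamase gene. An f1 phage origin is also present, along with short remnants of pBR322 bom and rop sequences. The expression cassette is flanked by AAV2 inverted terminal repeats, which allow the intervening DNA to be replicated and packaged into recombinant AAV particles. The automated annotation detects the right ITR in full but only short fragments of the left one. This may reflect the difficulty of sequencing or annotating these hairpin-forming repeats rather than a real deletion. The use of a recombination-deficient growth strain fits the known instability of ITRs.

Between the ITRs, the human synapsin I promoter drives neuron-specific transcription of FLPo, a mouse codon-optimised, thermostable form of the yeast FLP recombinase fused to an SV40 nuclear localisation signal. The "mouse" species entry in the catalogue presumably refers to this codon optimisation. A C-terminal 3xFLAG epitope allows the recombinase to be detected with anti-FLAG antibodies. Downstream, a WPRE enhances transcript stability and expression, and the human growth hormone polyadenylation signal terminates the message. FLPo acts on FRT sites, so virus made from this plasmid can switch on or excise Flp-dependent cassettes in infected neurons. The associated publication concerns intersectional, anterograde transsynaptic targeting of neurons that receive monosynaptic input from two upstream regions, a strategy in which Flp delivery would serve as one recombinase arm.
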