Addgene plasmid #173047: pAAV-hSyn-Flpo-3xFLAG
Purpose: AAV expression of Flpo-3xFLAG by hSyn1 promoter
Depositing lab: Kenji Mizuseki. Depositing organization: Osaka Metropolitan University. Publication: Intersectional, anterograde transsynaptic targeting of neurons receiving monosynaptic inputs from two upstream regions. Kitanishi T, Tashiro M, Kitanishi N, Mizuseki K. Commun Biol. 2022 Feb 21;5(1):149. doi: 10.1038/s42003-022-03096-3. PubMed 35190665.
Backbone
  Vector backbone: pAAV
  Vector type: Mammalian Expression, AAV
Growth in bacteria
  Bacterial resistance: Ampicillin, 100 μg/mL
  Growth temperature: 37°C
  Growth strain: NEB Stable
  Copy number: High Copy
Gene/Insert
  Gene/Insert name: Flpo
  Species: M. musculus (mouse)
  Insert size (bp): 1281
  Promoter: hSyn1
  Tag / fusion protein: 3xFLAG (C terminal on insert)
  Cloning method: Restriction Enzyme; 5′ cloning site KpnI (not destroyed); 3′ cloning site HindIII (not destroyed)
  Sequencing primers: 5′ caaactccccttcccggc; 3′ atccacatagcgtaaaagga
Resource information
  A portion of this plasmid was derived from a plasmid made by: This construct contains sequences taken from the following plasmids: pAAV-hSyn1-tTA (Addegene, no. 99119), pAAV-EF1a-mCherry-IRES-Flpo (Addgene, no. 55634), and pSF-CMV-NEO-COOH-3XFLAG (Sigma-Aldrich, OGS629).
Terms and licenses: Academic/Nonprofit Terms; Industry Terms: Not Available to Industry
How to cite: pAAV-hSyn-Flpo-3xFLAG was a gift from Kenji Mizuseki (Addgene plasmid # 173047 ; http://n2t.net/addgene:173047 ; RRID:Addgene_173047)
